Addgene plasmid #67541: pCfB2336
Purpose: (Empty Backbone) EasyClone system-based yeast integrative vector carrying loxP-flanked SpHIS5 marker, integration into S. cerevisiae XII-5 chromosomal location, USER site for cloning, amp resistance
Depositing lab: Irina Borodina. Depositing organization: Danmarks Tekniske Universitet. Publication: EasyClone 2.0: expanded toolkit of integrative vectors for stable gene expression in industrial Saccharomyces cerevisiae strains. Stovicek V, Borja GM, Forster J, Borodina I. J Ind Microbiol Biotechnol. 2015 Sep 16. 10.1007/s10295-015-1684-8 PubMed 26376869.
Backbone
  Vector backbone: EasyClone
  Backbone size (bp): 6021
  Vector type: Yeast Expression, Cre/Lox ; integrative
  Selectable markers: HIS3
Growth in bacteria
  Bacterial resistance: Ampicillin, 100 μg/mL
  Growth temperature: 37°C
  Growth strain: DH5alpha
  Copy number: High Copy
Terms and licenses: Academic/Nonprofit Terms; Industry Terms: Not Available to Industry
How to cite: pCfB2336 was a gift from Irina Borodina (Addgene plasmid # 67541 ; http://n2t.net/addgene:67541 ; RRID:Addgene_67541)
