[The description below was written by a language model from this plasmid's Addgene catalogue record, the feature table of its GenBank file and pLannotate feature annotations shown in this document.]
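Description:
pCfB2336 is an empty-backbone yeast integrative vector from the EasyClone 2.0 toolkit, designed for stable, single-locus insertion of expression cassettes into the XII-5 chromosomal site of Saccharomyces cerevisiae. At 6,021 bp, it is propagated in E. coli through a high-copy ColE1/pUC-type origin and an ampicillin resistance gene (β-lactamase) with its own promoter. It carries no annotated yeast replication origin, consistent with its integrative design: it must recombine into the genome to be maintained. The homology arms that target XII-5 are not annotated in the feature table and presumably lie in the unannotated stretches of the sequence.

The yeast selection marker is the Schizosaccharomyces pombe his5 gene, the functional counterpart of S. cerevisiae HIS3. It is driven by the Ashbya gossypii TEF promoter and closed by the TEF terminator, allowing selection for histidine prototrophy in his3 strains. The cassette is flanked by two loxP sites in the same orientation, so Cre recombinase can excise the marker after integration and allow it to be reused in further rounds of engineering. The cloning region is a USER site (not annotated by the feature software), which appears to sit between the divergently oriented ADH1 and CYC1 terminators that flank the plasmid's numbering origin. This layout suits insertion of one or two genes with their promoters, since the vector supplies no yeast promoter for the payload. The remaining annotations are short fragments (lacZα, KanR, rrnB terminators, 5S rRNA, a T7 promoter, minimal FRT matches) that look like backbone remnants or chance hits without a stated function. The accompanying GenBank record covers only an 884 bp portion spanning the CYC1 terminator, one loxP site and the TEF promoter.
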