Features (pLannotate 1.2.2; 19 found; start..end, strand, type, name):
     30..219     +  terminator     CYC1 terminator: S. cerevisiae CYC1; transcription terminator for CYC1
    267..300     -  protein_bind   loxP: Cre-mediated recombination occurs in the 8-bp core sequence (GCATACAT). Cre recombinase
    355..698     +  promoter       TEF promoter: Ashbya gossypii TEF promoter
    699..1352    +  CDS            S. pombe his5: imidazoleglycerol-phosphate dehydratase, required for histidine biosynthesis; Schizosaccharomyces pombe his5; yeast auxotrophic marker; corresponds to S. cerevisiae HIS3
   1358..1555    +  terminator     TEF terminator: Ashbya gossypii TEF terminator
   1615..1648    -  protein_bind   loxP: Cre-mediated recombination occurs in the 8-bp core sequence (GCATACAT). Cre recombinase
   1692..1710    -  promoter       T7 promoter: promoter for bacteriophage T7 RNA polymerase
   1718..1769    +  CDS            lacZα (fragment): LacZα fragment of β-galactosidase; lacZ fragment
   2515..2548    -  protein_bind   FRT (minimal): supports FLP-mediated excision but not integration (Turan and Bode, 2011) FLP recombinase from the Saccharomyces cerevisiae 2μ plasmid
   3018..3037    +  CDS            lacZα (fragment): LacZα fragment of β-galactosidase; lacZ fragment
   3062..3079    -  terminator     rrnB T2 terminator (fragment): transcription terminator T2 from the E. coli rrnB gene
   3304..3892    -  rep_origin     ori: high-copy-number ColE1/pMB1/pBR322/pUC origin of replication
   4016..4876    -  CDS            AmpR: β-lactamase; bla; confers resistance to ampicillin, carbenicillin, and related antibiotics
   4879..4975    -  promoter       AmpR promoter (fragment): bla
   5005..5029    -  CDS            KanR (fragment): aminoglycoside phosphotransferase; aph(3')-Ia; confers resistance to kanamycin
   5058..5173    +  ncRNA          5S rRNA: Accession: RF00001 - 5S ribosomal RNA
   5177..5217    +  terminator     rrnB T1 terminator (fragment): transcription terminator T1 from the E. coli rrnB gene
   5261..5294    +  protein_bind   FRT (minimal): supports FLP-mediated excision but not integration (Turan and Bode, 2011) FLP recombinase from the Saccharomyces cerevisiae 2μ plasmid
   5827..5992    -  terminator     ADH1 terminator: S. cerevisiae ADH1; transcription terminator for the S. cerevisiae alcohol dehydrogenase 1 (ADH1) gene
>Addgene plasmid #67541 | pCfB2336 | depositor full sequence | sequence record 116405 | pCfB2336 sequence 6021 bps
CAACGGAATGCGTGCGATCGCGTGCATTCATCCGCTCTAACCGAAAAGGAAGGAGTTAGACAACCTGAAG
TCTAGGTCCCTATTTATTTTTTTATAGTTATGTTAGTATTAAGAACGTTATTTATATTTCAAATTTTTCT
TTTTTTTCTGTACAGACGCGTGTACGCATGTAACATTATACTGAAAACCTTGCTTGAGAAGGTTTTGGGA
CGCTCGAAGATCGCGTCAGCTGAAGCTTCGTACGCTGCAGGTCGACAACCCTTAATATAACTTCGTATAA
TGTATGCTATACGAAGTTATTAGGTCTAGAGATCTGTTTAGCTTGCCTCGTCCCCGCCGGGTCACCCGGC
CAGCGACATGGAGGCCCAGAATACCCTCCTTGACAGTCTTGACGTGCGCAGCTCAGGGGCATGATGTGAC
TGTCGCCCGTACATTTAGCCCATACATCCCCATGTATAATCATTTGCATCCATACATTTTGATGGCCGCA
CGGCGCGAAGCAAAAATTACGGCTCCTCGCTGCAGACCTGCGAGCAGGGAAACGCTCCCCTCACAGACGC
GTTGAATTGTCCCCACGCCGCGCCCCTGTAGAGAAATATAAAAGGTTAGGATTTGCCACTGAGGTTCTTC
TTTCATATACTTCCTTTTAAAATCTTGCTAGGATACAGTTCTCACATCACATCCGAACATAAACAACCAT
GGGTAGGAGGGCTTTTGTAGAAAGAAATACGAACGAAACGAAAATCAGCGTTGCCATCGCTTTGGACAAA
GCTCCCTTACCTGAAGAGTCGAATTTTATTGATGAACTTATAACTTCCAAGCATGCAAACCAAAAGGGAG
AACAAGTAATCCAAGTAGACACGGGAATTGGATTCTTGGATCACATGTATCATGCACTGGCTAAACATGC
AGGCTGGAGCTTACGACTTTACTCAAGAGGTGATTTAATCATCGATGATCATCACACTGCAGAAGATACT
GCTATTGCACTTGGTATTGCATTCAAGCAGGCTATGGGTAACTTTGCCGGCGTTAAAAGATTTGGACATG
CTTATTGTCCACTTGACGAAGCTCTTTCTAGAAGCGTAGTTGACTTGTCGGGACGGCCCTATGCTGTTAT
CGATTTGGGATTAAAGCGTGAAAAGGTTGGGGAATTGTCCTGTGAAATGATCCCTCACTTACTATATTCC
TTTTCGGTAGCAGCTGGAATTACTTTGCATGTTACCTGCTTATATGGTAGTAATGACCATCATCGTGCTG
AAAGCGCTTTTAAATCTCTGGCTGTTGCCATGCGCGCGGCTACTAGTCTTACTGGAAGTTCTGAAGTCCC
AAGCACGAAGGGAGTGTTGTAAAGAGTACTGACAATAAAAAGATTCTTGTTTTCAAGAACTTGTCATTTG
TATAGTTTTTTTATATTGTAGTTGTTCTATTTTAATCAAATGTTAGCGTGATTTATATTTTTTTTCGCCT
CGACATCATCTGCCCAGATGCGAAGTTAAGTGCGCAGAAAGTAATATCATGCGTCAATCGTATGTGAATG
CTGGTCGCTATACTGCTGTCGATTCGATACTAACGCCGCCATCCAGTTTAAACGAGCTCTCGAGAACCCT
TAATATAACTTCGTATAATGTATGCTATACGAAGTTATTAGGTGATATCAGATCCACTAGTGGCCTATGC
ACCCAATTCGCCCTATAGTGAGTCGTATTACGCGCGCTCACTGGCCGTCGTTTTACAACGTCGTGACTGG
GAAAACCCTGGCGTTACCCCTGCAGGACTAGTGCTGAGGCATTAATGCAACTCAGAAGTTTGACAGCAAG
CAAGTTCATCATTCGAACTAGCCTTATTGTTTTAGTTCAGTGACAGCGAACTGCCGTACTCGATGCTTTA
TTTCTCACGGTAGAGCGGAAGAACAGATAGGGGCAGCGTGAGAAGAGTTAGAAAGTAAATTTTTATCACG
TCTGAAGTATTCTTATTCATAGGAAATTTTGCAAGGTTTTTTAGCTCAATAACGGGCTAAGTTATATAAG
GTGTTCACGCGATTTTCTTGTTATGTATACCTCTTCTCTGAGGAATGGTACTACTGTCCTGATGTAGGCT
CCTTAAATTGGTGGGCAAGAATAACTTATCGATATTTTGTATATTGGTCTTGGAGTTCACCACGTAATGC
CTGTTTAAGACCATCAGTTAACTCTAGTATTATTTGGTCTTGGCTACTGGCCGTTTGCTATTATTCAAGT
CTTTTGTGCCTTCCCGTCGGGTAAGGGAGTTATTTAGGGATACAGAATCTAACGAAAACTAAATCTCAAT
GATTAACTCTATTTAATCCTTTTTTGAAAGGCAAAAGAGGTCCCTTGTTCACTTACAACGTTCTTAGCCA
AATTCGCTTATCACTTACTACTTCACGATATACAGAAGTAAAAACATATAAAAAGATGTCTGTTTGTTTA
GCCATCACAAAAGGTATCGCAGATTAAGACCTCAGCGCGGCCGCAAATTTAAATAAAATGAAGTGAAGTT
CCTATACTTTCTAGAGAATAGGAACTTCTATAGTGAGTCGAATAAGGGCGACACAAAATTTATTCTAAAT
GCATAATAAATACTGATAACATCTTATAGTTTGTATTATATTTTGTATTATCGTTGACATGTATAATTTT
GATATCAAAAACTGATTTTCCCTTTATTATTTTCGAGATTTATTTTCTTAATTCTCTTTAACAAACTAGA
AATATTGTATATACAAAAAATCATAAATAATAGATGAATAGTTTAATTATAGGTGTTCATCAATCGAAAA
AGCAACGTATCTTATTTAAAGTGCGTTGCTTTTTTCTCATTTATAAGGTTAAATAATTCTCATATATCAA
GCAAAGTGACAGGCGCCCTTAAATATTCTGACAAATGCTCTTTCCCTAAACTCCCCCCATAAAAAAACCC
GCCGAAGCGGGTTTTTACGTTATTTGCGGATTAACGATTACTCGTTATCAGAACCGCCCAGGGGGCCCGA
GCTTAAGACTGGCCGTCGTTTTACAACACAGAAAGAGTTTGTAGAAACGCAAAAAGGCCATCCGTCAGGG
GCCTTCTGCTTAGTTTGATGCCTGGCAGTTCCCTACTCTCGCCTTCCGCTTCCTCGCTCACTGACTCGCT
GCGCTCGGTCGTTCGGCTGCGGCGAGCGGTATCAGCTCACTCAAAGGCGGTAATACGGTTATCCACAGAA
TCAGGGGATAACGCAGGAAAGAACATGTGAGCAAAAGGCCAGCAAAAGGCCAGGAACCGTAAAAAGGCCG
CGTTGCTGGCGTTTTTCCATAGGCTCCGCCCCCCTGACGAGCATCACAAAAATCGACGCTCAAGTCAGAG
GTGGCGAAACCCGACAGGACTATAAAGATACCAGGCGTTTCCCCCTGGAAGCTCCCTCGTGCGCTCTCCT
GTTCCGACCCTGCCGCTTACCGGATACCTGTCCGCCTTTCTCCCTTCGGGAAGCGTGGCGCTTTCTCATA
GCTCACGCTGTAGGTATCTCAGTTCGGTGTAGGTCGTTCGCTCCAAGCTGGGCTGTGTGCACGAACCCCC
CGTTCAGCCCGACCGCTGCGCCTTATCCGGTAACTATCGTCTTGAGTCCAACCCGGTAAGACACGACTTA
TCGCCACTGGCAGCAGCCACTGGTAACAGGATTAGCAGAGCGAGGTATGTAGGCGGTGCTACAGAGTTCT
TGAAGTGGTGGGCTAACTACGGCTACACTAGAAGAACAGTATTTGGTATCTGCGCTCTGCTGAAGCCAGT
TACCTTCGGAAAAAGAGTTGGTAGCTCTTGATCCGGCAAACAAACCACCGCTGGTAGCGGTGGTTTTTTT
GTTTGCAAGCAGCAGATTACGCGCAGAAAAAAAGGATCTCAAGAAGATCCTTTGATCTTTTCTACGGGGT
CTGACGCTCAGTGGAACGACGCGCGCGTAACTCACGTTAAGGGATTTTGGTCATGAGCTTGCGCCGTCCC
GTCAAGTCAGCGTAATGCTCTGCTTTTACCAATGCTTAATCAGTGAGGCACCTATCTCAGCGATCTGTCT
ATTTCGTTCATCCATAGTTGCCTGACTCCCCGTCGTGTAGATAACTACGATACGGGAGGGCTTACCATCT
GGCCCCAGCGCTGCGATGATACCGCGAGAACCACGCTCACCGGCTCCGGATTTATCAGCAATAAACCAGC
CAGCCGGAAGGGCCGAGCGCAGAAGTGGTCCTGCAACTTTATCCGCCTCCATCCAGTCTATTAATTGTTG
CCGGGAAGCTAGAGTAAGTAGTTCGCCAGTTAATAGTTTGCGCAACGTTGTTGCCATCGCTACAGGCATC
GTGGTGTCACGCTCGTCGTTTGGTATGGCTTCATTCAGCTCCGGTTCCCAACGATCAAGGCGAGTTACAT
GATCCCCCATGTTGTGCAAAAAAGCGGTTAGCTCCTTCGGTCCTCCGATCGTTGTCAGAAGTAAGTTGGC
CGCAGTGTTATCACTCATGGTTATGGCAGCACTGCATAATTCTCTTACTGTCATGCCATCCGTAAGATGC
TTTTCTGTGACTGGTGAGTACTCAACCAAGTCATTCTGAGAATAGTGTATGCGGCGACCGAGTTGCTCTT
GCCCGGCGTCAATACGGGATAATACCGCGCCACATAGCAGAACTTTAAAAGTGCTCATCATTGGAAAACG
TTCTTCGGGGCGAAAACTCTCAAGGATCTTACCGCTGTTGAGATCCAGTTCGATGTAACCCACTCGTGCA
CCCAACTGATCTTCAGCATCTTTTACTTTCACCAGCGTTTCTGGGTGAGCAAAAACAGGAAGGCAAAATG
CCGCAAAAAAGGGAATAAGGGCGACACGGAAATGTTGAATACTCATATTCTTCCTTTTTCAATATTATTG
AAGCATTTATCAGGGTTATTGTCTCATGAGCGGATACATATTTGAATGTATTTAGAAAAATAAACAAATA
GGGGTCAGTGTTACAACCAATTAACCAATTCTGAACATTATCGCGAGCCCATTTATACCTGAATATGGCT
CATAACACCCCTTGTTTGCCTGGCGGCAGTAGCGCGGTGGTCCCACCTGACCCCATGCCGAACTCAGAAG
TGAAACGCCGTAGCGCCGATGGTAGTGTGGGGACTCCCCATGCGAGAGTAGGGAACTGCCAGGCATCAAA
TAAAACGAAAGGCTCAGTCGAAAGACTGGGCCTTTCGCCCGGGCTAATTATGGGGTGTCGCCCTTATTCG
ACTCTATAGTGAAGTTCCTATTCTCTAGAAAGTATAGGAACTTCTGAAGTGGGGATTTAAATGCGGCCGC
GCTGAGGGTTTAATCAATCTGGCGGCTTGAGTTCTCAACATGTTTTATTTTTTACTTATATTGCTGGTAG
GGTAAAAAAATATAACTCCTAGGAATAGGTTGTCTATATGTTTTTGTCTTGCTTCTATAATTGTAACAAA
CAAGGAAAGGGAAAATACTGGGTGTAAAAGCCATTGAGTCAAGTTAGGTCATCCCTTTTATACAAAATTT
TTCAATTTTTTTTCCAAGATTCTTGTACGATTAATTATTTTTTTTTTGCGTCCTACAGCGTGATGAAAAT
TTCGCCTGCTGCAAGATGAGCGGGAACGGGCGAAATGTGCACGCGCACAACTTACGAAACGCGGATGAGT
CACTGACAGCCACCGCAGAGGTTCTGACTCCTACTGAGCTCTATTGGAGGTGGCAGAACCGGTACCGGAG
GAGGCCGCTATAACCGGTTTGAATTTATTGTCACAGTGTCACATCAGCATTAAGTCCTCAGCGAGCTCGC
ATGGAATGCGTGCGATGAGCGACCTCATGCTATACCTGAGAAAGCAACCTGACCTACAGGAAAGAGTTAC
TCAAGAATAAGAATTTTCGTTTTAAAACCTAAGAGTCACTTTAAAATTTGTATACACTTATTTTTTTTAT
AACTTATTTAATAATAAAAATCATAAATCATAAGAAATTCGCTTATTTAGAAGTGTCAACAACGTATCTA
C
