LOCUS       Exported 884 bp ds-DNA linear SYN 09-JUN-2021
DEFINITION  EasyClone system-based yeast integrative vector carrying
            loxP-flanked SpHIS5 marker, integration into S. cerevisiae XII-5
            chromosomal location, USER site for cloning, amp resistance.
ACCESSION   .
VERSION     .
KEYWORDS    pCfB2336
SOURCE      synthetic DNA construct
  ORGANISM  synthetic DNA construct
REFERENCE   1 (bases 1 to 884)
  AUTHORS   Stovicek V, Borja GM, Forster J, Borodina I
  TITLE     EasyClone 2.0: expanded toolkit of integrative vectors for stable
            gene expression in industrial Saccharomyces cerevisiae strains.
  JOURNAL   J Ind Microbiol Biotechnol. 2015 Sep 16.
  PUBMED    26376869
REFERENCE   2 (bases 1 to 884)
  AUTHORS   .
  TITLE     Direct Submission
  JOURNAL   Exported Jun 9, 2021 from SnapGene Server 1.1.58
            http://www.snapgene.com
FEATURES             Location/Qualifiers
     source          1..884
                     /organism="synthetic DNA construct"
                     /mol_type="other DNA"
     terminator      76..265
                     /gene="S. cerevisiae CYC1"
                     /label=CYC1 terminator
                     /note="transcription terminator for CYC1"
     protein_bind    complement(313..346)
                     /label=loxP
                     /bound_moiety="Cre recombinase"
                     /note="Cre-mediated recombination occurs in the 8-bp core
                     sequence (GCATACAT)."
     promoter        401..744
                     /label=TEF promoter
                     /note="Ashbya gossypii TEF promoter"
ORIGIN
        1 aatcataaga aattcgctta tttagaagtg tcaacaacgt atctaccaac ggaatgcgtg
       61 cgatcgcgtg cattcatccg ctctaaccga aaaggaagga gttagacaac ctgaagtcta
      121 ggtccctatt tattttttta tagttatgtt agtattaaga acgttattta tatttcaaat
      181 ttttcttttt tttctgtaca gacgcgtgta cgcatgtaac attatactga aaaccttgct
      241 tgagaaggtt ttgggacgct cgaagatcgc gtcagctgaa gcttcgtacg ctgcaggtcg
      301 acaaccctta atataacttc gtataatgta tgctatacga agttattagg tctagagatc
      361 tgtttagctt gcctcgtccc cgccgggtca cccggccagc gacatggagg cccagaatac
      421 cctccttgac agtcttgacg tgcgcagctc aggggcatga tgtgactgtc gcccgtacat
      481 ttagcccata catccccatg tataatcatt tgcatccata cattttgatg gccgcacggc
      541 gcgaagcaaa aattacggct cctcgctgca gacctgcgag cagggaaacg ctcccctcac
      601 agacgcgttg aattgtcccc acgccgcgcc cctgtagaga aatataaaag gttaggattt
      661 gccactgagg ttcttctttc atatacttcc ttttaaaatc ttgctaggat acagttctca
      721 catcacatcc gaacataaac aaccatgggt aggagggctt ttgtagaaag aaatacgaac
      781 gaaacgaaaa tcagcgttgc catcgctttg gacaaagctc ccttacctga agagtcgaat
      841 tttattgatg aacttataac ttccaagcat gcaaaccaaa aggg
//
