>Addgene plasmid #67541 | pCfB2336 | addgene partial sequence | sequence record 127926 | L4440 5'-AGCGAGTCAGTGAGCGAG-3'
AGAAGGCCCCTGACGGATGGCCTTTTTGCGTTTCTACAAACTCTTTCTGTGTTGTAAAACGACGGCCAGT
CTTAAGCTCGGGCCCCCTGGGCGGTTCTGATAACGAGTAATCGTTAATCCGCAAATAACGTAAAAACCCG
CTTCGGCGGGTTTTTTTATGGGGGGAGTTTAGGGAAAGAGCATTTGTCAGAATATTTAAGGGCGCCTGTC
ACTTTGCTTGATATATGAGAATTATTTAACCTTATAAATGAGAAAAAAGCAACGCACTTTAAATAAGATA
CGTTGCTTTTTCGATTGATGAACACCTATAATTAAACTATTCATCTATTATTTATGATTTTTTGTATATA
CAATATTTCTAGTTTGTTAAAGAGAATTAAGAAAATAAATCTCGAAAATAATAAAGGGAAAATCAGTTTT
TGATATCAAAATTATACATGTCAACGATAATACAAAATATAATACAAACTATAAGATGTTATCAGTATTT
ATTATGCATTTAGAATAAATTTTGTGTCGCCCTTATTCGACTCACTATAGAAGTTCCTATTCTCTAGAAA
GTATAGGAACTTCACTTCATTTTATTTAAATTTGCGGCCGCGCTGAGGTCTTAATCTGCGATACCTTTTG
TGATGGCTAAACAAACAGACATCTTTTTATATGTTTTTACTTCTGTATATCGTGAAGTAGTAAGTGATAA
GCGAATTTGGCTAAGAACGTTGTAAGTGAACAAGGGACCTCTTTTGCCTTTCAAAAAAGGATTAAATAGA
GTTAATCATTGAGATTTAGTTTTCGTTAGATTC
