>Addgene plasmid #67541 | pCfB2336 | addgene partial sequence | sequence record 127927 | pENTR-R 5'-ATGGCTCATAACACCCCTTG-3'
AGCGCCGATGGTAGTGTGGGGACTCCCCATGCGAGAGTAGGGAACTGCCAGGCATCAAATAAAACGAAAG
GCTCAGTCGAAAGACTGGGCCTTTCGCCCGGGCTAATTATGGGGTGTCGCCCTTATTCGACTCTATAGTG
AAGTTCCTATTCTCTAGAAAGTATAGGAACTTCTGAAGTGGGGATTTAAATGCGGCCGCGCTGAGGGTTT
AATCAATCTGGCGGCTTGAGTTCTCAACATGTTTTATTTTTTACTTATATTGCTGGTAGGGTAAAAAAAT
ATAACTCCTAGGAATAGGTTGTCTATATGTTTTTGTCTTGCTTCTATAATTGTAACAAACAAGGAAAGGG
AAAATACTGGGTGTAAAAGCCATTGAGTCAAGTTAGGTCATCCCTTTTATACAAAATTTTTCAATTTTTT
TTCCAAGATTCTTGTACGATTAATTATTTTTTTTTTGCGTCCTACAGCGTGATGAAAATTTCGCCTGCTG
CAAGATGAGCGGGAACGGGCGAAATGTGCACGCGCACAACTTACGAAACGCGGATGAGTCACTGACAGCC
ACCGCAGAGGTTCTGACTCCTACTGAGCTCTATTGGAGGTGGCAGAACCGG
